Addgene plasmid #66230: BDKBR2-Tango
Purpose: Expression of G protein-coupled receptors for PRESTO-Tango: parallel receptorome expression and screening via transcriptional output, with transcriptional activation following arrestin translocation
Depositing lab: Bryan Roth. Depositing organization: University of North Carolina at Chapel Hill. Publication: PRESTO-Tango as an open-source resource for interrogation of the druggable human GPCRome. Kroeze WK, Sassano MF, Huang XP, Lansu K, McCorvy JD, Giguere PM, Sciaky N, Roth BL. Nat Struct Mol Biol. 2015 May;22(5):362-9. doi: 10.1038/nsmb.3014. Epub 2015 Apr 20. PubMed 25895059.
Backbone
  Vector backbone: empty Tango
  Backbone size w/o insert (bp): 6632
  Vector type: Mammalian Expression
  Selectable markers: Neomycin (select with G418)
Growth in bacteria
  Bacterial resistance: Ampicillin, 100 μg/mL
  Growth temperature: 37°C
  Growth strain: DH5alpha
  Copy number: High Copy
Gene/Insert
  Gene/Insert name: BDKBR2
  Species: H. sapiens (human)
  Insert size (bp): 1173
  Entrez Gene: BDKRB2 (a.k.a. B2R, BK-2, BK2, BKR2, BRB2)
  Promoter: CMV
  Tag / fusion protein: FLAG (N terminal on backbone)
  Cloning method: Restriction Enzyme; 5′ cloning site NotI (not destroyed); 3′ cloning site XhoI (unknown if destroyed)
  Sequencing primers: 5′ CMV-F; 3′ Tet-R
Terms and licenses: Academic/Nonprofit Terms; Industry Terms: Not Available to Industry
Depositor comments: Please note: Most of the PRESTO-Tango vectors do not contain the XhoI cut site downstream of the tTA sequence and instead carry an XbaI site. If you need to perform an XhoI digest we recommend sequencing with a forward primer at the C-terminus of tTA to determine which of the two sites is present. Suggested primer: 5-gagctccacttagacggcgagg-3. Original backbone was pcDNA3.1(+). These plasmids were generated as part of the Illuminating the Druggable Genome (IDG) program sponsored by the NIH Common Fund. The goal of this program is to identify, gather, and distribute information and resources for proteins that currently are not well-studied yet belong to commonly drug-targeted protein families: protein kinases, non-olfactory G-protein coupled receptors (GPCRs), and ion channels. The IDG program is designed to develop fundamental research tools for understudied proteins, elucidate their function, and disseminate the IDG-related resources and data to the greater scientific community.
How to cite: BDKBR2-Tango was a gift from Bryan Roth (Addgene plasmid # 66230 ; http://n2t.net/addgene:66230 ; RRID:Addgene_66230)
