[The description below was written by a language model from this plasmid's Addgene catalogue record.]
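Description:
BDKBR2-Tango is a mammalian expression plasmid from the PRESTO-Tango collection, built on an "empty Tango" backbone that the record says was derived from pcDNA3.1(+). It is a high-copy plasmid propagated in E. coli under ampicillin selection. It also carries a neomycin resistance marker, so transfected mammalian cells can be selected with G418. The insert is the human bradykinin receptor B2 coding sequence (Entrez gene BDKRB2; the plasmid name uses the spelling BDKBR2), about 1.2 kb, placed under the CMV promoter for strong constitutive expression. The backbone supplies an N-terminal FLAG epitope, which allows detection of the expressed receptor.

The construct serves as the receptor component of the Tango assay, which converts arrestin recruitment to an activated GPCR into a transcriptional readout. The depositor comments indicate that a tTA (tetracycline transactivator) sequence lies downstream of the receptor. This fits the standard Tango design, in which arrestin translocation to the receptor leads to release of the tethered transactivator, which then drives a reporter gene. The record does not itemise the other fusion modules, such as a protease cleavage site or any linker sequences, and no feature table is provided, so these details cannot be confirmed here.

The receptor was cloned by restriction enzymes with NotI at the 5′ end. The 3′ site is nominally XhoI, but the depositor notes that most vectors in this series carry an XbaI site downstream of tTA instead, so the actual site should be checked by sequencing. The plasmid was made as part of a programme supplying tools for understudied druggable protein families. It is intended for parallel, G protein-independent screening of ligand activity across the human GPCRome.
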