>Addgene plasmid #66230 | BDKBR2-Tango | depositor partial sequence | sequence record 113073 | empty Tango
GACGGATCGGGAGATCTCCCGATCCCCTATGGTGCACTCTCAGTACAATCTGCTCTGATGCCGCATAGTT
AAGCCAGTATCTGCTCCCTGCTTGTGTGTTGGAGGTCGCTGAGTAGTGCGCGAGCAAAATTTAAGCTACA
ACAAGGCAAGGCTTGACCGACAATTGCATGAAGAATCTGCTTAGGGTTAGGCGTTTTGCGCTGCTTCGCG
ATGTACGGGCCAGATATACGCGTTGACATTGATTATTGACTAGTTATTAATAGTAATCAATTACGGGGTC
ATTAGTTCATAGCCCATATATGGAGTTCCGCGTTACATAACTTACGGTAAATGGCCCGCCTGGCTGACCG
CCCAACGACCCCCGCCCATTGACGTCAATAATGACGTATGTTCCCATAGTAACGCCAATAGGGACTTTCC
ATTGACGTCAATGGGTGGAGTATTTACGGTAAACTGCCCACTTGGCAGTACATCAAGTGTATCATATGCC
AAGTACGCCCCCTATTGACGTCAATGACGGTAAATGGCCCGCCTGGCATTATGCCCAGTACATGACCTTA
TGGGACTTTCCTACTTGGCAGTACATCTACGTATTAGTCATCGCTATTACCATGGTGATGCGGTTTTGGC
AGTACATCAATGGGCGTGGATAGCGGTTTGACTCACGGGGATTTCCAAGTCTCCACCCCATTGACGTCAA
TGGGAGTTTGTTTTGGCACCAAAATCAACGGGACTTTCCAAAATGTCGTAACAACTCCGCCCCATTGACG
CAAATGGGCGGTAGGCGTGTACGGTGGGAGGTCTATATAAGCAGAGCTCTCTGGCTAACTAGAGAACCCA
CTGCTTACTGGCTTATCGAAATTAATACGACTCACTATAGGGAGACCCAAGCTGGCTAGCGTTTAAACTT
AAGCTTGGTACCGAGCTCGGATCCACTAGTCCAGTGTGGTGGAATTCTGCAGATATCCAGCACAGTGGCG
GCCGCGCCACCATGAAGACGATCATCGCCCTGAGCTACATCTTCTGCCTGGTATTCGCCGACTACAAGGA
CGATGATGACGCCAGCATCGATACCGGTGGACGCACCCCACCCAGCCTGGGTCCCCAAGATGAGTCCTGC
ACCACCGCCAGCTCCTCCCTGGCCAAGGACACTTCATCGACCGGTGAGAACCTGTACTTCCAGCTAAGAT
TAGATAAAAGTAAAGTGATTAACAGCGCATTAGAGCTGCTTAATGAGGTCGGAATCGAAGGTTTAACAAC
CCGTAAACTCGCCCAGAAGCTAGGTGTAGAGCAGCCTACATTGTATTGGCATGTAAAAAATAAGCGGGCT
TTGCTCGACGCCTTAGCCATTGAGATGTTAGATAGGCACCATACTCACTTTTGCCCTTTAGAAGGGGAAA
GCTGGCAAGATTTTTTACGTAATAACGCTAAAAGTTTTAGATGTGCTTTACTAAGTCATCGCGATGGAGC
AAAAGTACATTTAGGTACACGGCCTACAGAAAAACAGTATGAAACTCTCGAAAATCAATTAGCCTTTTTA
TGCCAACAAGGTTTTTCACTAGAGAATGCATTATATGCACTCAGCGCTGTGGGGCATTTTACTTTAGGTT
GCGTATTGGAAGATCAAGAGCATCAAGTCGCTAAAGAAGAAAGGGAAACACCTACTACTGATAGTATGCC
GCCATTATTACGACAAGCTATCGAATTATTTGATCACCAAGGTGCAGAGCCAGCCTTCTTATTCGGCCTT
GAATTGATCATATGCGGATTAGAAAAACAACTTAAATGTGAAAGTGGGTCCGCGTACAGCCGCGCGCGTA
CGAAAAACAATTACGGGTCTACCATCGAGGGCCTGCTCGATCTCCCGGACGACGACGCCCCCGAAGAGGC
GGGGCTGGCGGCTCCGCGCCTGTCCTTTCTCCCCGCGGGACACACGCGCAGACTGTCGACGGCCCCCCCG
ACCGATGTCAGCCTGGGGGACGAGCTCCACTTAGACGGCGAGGACGTGGCGATGGCGCATGCCGACGCGC
TAGACGATTTCGATCTGGACATGTTGGGGGACGGGGATTCCCCGGGTCCGGGATTTACCCCCCACGACTC
CGCCCCCTACGGCGCTCTGGATATGGCCGACTTCGAGTTTGAGCAGATGTTTACCGATGCCCTTGGAATT
GACGAGTACGGTGGGTAGCTCGAGTCTAGAGGGCCCGTTTAAACCCGCTGATCAGCCTCGACTGTGCCTT
CTAGTTGCCAGCCATCTGTTGTTTGCCCCTCCCCCGTGCCTTCCTTGACCCTGGAAGGTGCCACTCCCAC
TGTCCTTTCCTAATAAAATGAGGAAATTGCATCGCATTGTCTGAGTAGGTGTCATTCTATTCTGGGGGGT
GGGGTGGGGCAGGACAGCAAGGGGGAGGATTGGGAAGACAATAGCAGGCATGCTGGGGATGCGGTGGGCT
CTATGGCTTCTGAGGCGGAAAGAACCAGCTGGGGCTCTAGGGGGTATCCCC
[124 nt withheld, positions 2502-2625]
C
[91 nt withheld, positions 2627-2717]
A
[49 nt withheld, positions 2719-2767]
CCTTTGACGTTGGAGTCCACGTTCTTT
[37 nt withheld, positions 2795-2831]
ACCCTATCTCGGTCTATTCTTTTGATTTATAAGGGATTTTGCCGATTTCGGCCTATTGGTTAAAAAATGA
GCTGATTTAACAAAAATTTAACGCGAATTAATTCTGTGGAATGTGTGTCAGTTAGGGTGTGGAAAGTCCC
CAGGCTCCCCAGCAGGCAGAAGTATGCAAAGCATGCATCTCAATTAGTCAGCAACCAGGTGTGGAAAGTC
CCCAGGCTCCCCAGCAGGCAGAAGTATGCAAAGCATGCATCTCAATTAGTCAGCAACCATAGTCCCGCCC
CTAACTCCGCCCATCCCGCCCCTAACTCCGCCCAGTTCCGCCCATTCTCCGCCCCATGGCTGACTAATTT
TTTTTATTTATGCAGAGGCCGAGGCCGCCTCTGCCTCTGAGCTATTCCAGAAGTAGTGAGGAGGCTTTTT
TGGAGGCCTAGGCTTTTGCAAAAAGCTCCCGGGAGCTTGTATATCCATTTTCGGATCTGATCAAGAGACA
GGATGAGGATCGTTTCGCATGATTGAACAAGATGGATTGCACGCAGGTTCTCCGGCCGCTTGGGTGGAGA
GGCTATTCGGCTATGACTGGGCACAACAGACAATCGGCTGCTCTGATGCCGCCGTGTTCCGGCTGTCAGC
GCAGGGGCGCCCGGTTCTTTTTGTCAAGACCGACCTGTCCGGTGCCCTGAATGAACTGCAGGACGAGGCA
GCGCGGCTATCGTGGCTGGCCACGACGGGCGTTCCTTGCGCAGCTGTGCTCGACGTTGTCACTGAAGCGG
GAAGGGACTGGCTGCTATTGGGCGAAGTGCCGGGGCAGGATCTCCTGTCATCTCACCTTGCTCCTGCCGA
GAAAGTATCCATCATGGCTGATGCAATGCGGCGGCTGCATACGCTTGATCCGGCTACCTGCCCATTCGAC
CACCAAGCGAAACATCGCATCGAGCGAGCACGTACTCGGATGGAAGCCGGTCTTGTCGATCAGGATGATC
TGGACGAAGAGCATCAGGGGCTCGCGCCAGCCGAACTGTTCGCCAGGCTCAAGGCGCGCATGCCCGACGG
CGAGGATCTCGTCGTGACCCATGGCGATGCCTGCTTGCCGAATATCATGGTGGAAAATGGCCGCTTTTCT
GGATTCATCGACTGTGGCCGGCTGGGTGTGGCGGACCGCTATCAGGACATAGCGTTGGCTACCCGTGATA
TTGCTGAAGAGCTTGGCGGCGAATGGGCTGACCGCTTCCTCGTGCTTTACGGTATCGCCGCTCCCGATTC
GCAGCGCATCGCCTTCTATCGCCTTCTTGACGAGTTCTTCTGAGCGGGACTCTGGGGTTCGAAATGACCG
ACCAAGCGACGCCCAACCTGCCATCACGAGATTTCGATTCCACCGCCGCCTTCTATGAAAGGTTGGGCTT
CGGAATCGTTTTCCGGGACGCCGGCTGGATGATCCTCCAGCGCGGGGATCTCATGCTGGAGTTCTTCGCC
CACCCCAACTTGTTTATTGCAGCTTATAATGGTTACAAATAAAGCAATAGCATCACAAATTTCACAAATA
AAGCATTTTTTTCACTGCATTCTAGTTGTGGTTTGTCCAAACTCATCAATGTATCTTATCATGTCTGTAT
ACCGTCGACCTCTAGCTAGAGCTTGGCGTAATCATGGTCATAGCTGTTTCCTGTGTGAAATTGTTATCCG
CTCACAATTCCACACAACATACGAGCCGGAAGCATAAAGTGTAAAGCCTGGGGTGCCTAATGAGTGAGCT
AACTCACATTAATTGCGTTGCGCTCACTGCCCGCTTTCCAGTCGGGAAACCTGTCGTGCCAGCTGCATTA
ATGAATCGGCCAACGCGCGGGGAGAGGCGGTTTGCGTATTGGGCGCTCTTCCGCTTCCTCGCTCACTGAC
TCGCTGCGCTCGGTCGTTCGGCTGCGGCGAGCGGTATCAGCTCACTCAAAGGCGGTAATACGGTTATCCA
CAGAATCAGGGGATAACGCAGGAAAGAACATGTGAGCAAAAGGCCAGCAAAAGGCCAGGAACCGTAAAAA
GGCCGCGTTGCTGGCGTTTTTCCATAGGCTCCGCCCCCCTGACGAGCATCACAAAAATCGACGCTCAAGT
CAGAGGTGGCGAAACCCGACAGGACTATAAAGATACCAGGCGTTTCCCCCTGGAAGCTCCCTCGTGCGCT
CTCCTGTTCCGACCCTGCCGCTTACCGGATACCTGTCCGCCTTTCTCCCTTCGGGAAGCGTGGCGCTTTC
TCATAGCTCACGCTGTAGGTATCTCAGTTCGGTGTAGGTCGTTCGCTCCAAGCTGGGCTGTGTGCACGAA
CCCCCCGTTCAGCCCGACCGCTGCGCCTTATCCGGTAACTATCGTCTTGAGTCCAACCCGGTAAGACACG
ACTTATCGCCACTGGCAGCAGCCACTGGTAACAGGATTAGCAGAGCGAGGTATGTAGGCGGTGCTACAGA
GTTCTTGAAGTGGTGGCCTAACTACGGCTACACTAGAAGAACAGTATTTGGTATCTGCGCTCTGCTGAAG
CCAGTTACCTTCGGAAAAAGAGTTGGTAGCTCTTGATCCGGCAAACAAACCACCGCTGGTAGCGGTTTTT
TTGTTTGCAAGCAGCAGATTACGCGCAGAAAAAAAGGATCTCAAGAAGATCCTTTGATCTTTTCTACGGG
GTCTGACGCTCAGTGGAACGAAAACTCACGTTAAGGGATTTTGGTCATGAGATTATCAAAAAGGATCTTC
ACCTAGATCCTTTTAAATTAAAAATGAAGTTTTAAATCAATCTAAAGTATATATGAGTAAACTTGGTCTG
ACAGTTACCAATGCTTAATCAGTGAGGCACCTATCTCAGCGATCTGTCTATTTCGTTCATCCATAGTTGC
CTGACTCCCCGTCGTGTAGATAACTACGATACGGGAGGGCTTACCATCTGGCCCCAGTGCTGCAATGATA
CCGCGAGACCCACGCTCACCGGCTCCAGATTTATCAGCAATAAACCAGCCAGCCGGAAGGGCCGAGCGCA
GAAGTGGTCCTGCAACTTTATCCGCCTCCATCCAGTCTATTAATTGTTGCCGGGAAGCTAGAGTAAGTAG
TTCGCCAGTTAATAGTTTGCGCAACGTTGTTGCCATTGCTACAGGCATCGTGGTGTCACGCTCGTCGTTT
GGTATGGCTTCATTCAGCTCCGGTTCCCAACGATCAAGGCGAGTTACATGATCCCCCATGTTGTGCAAAA
AAGCGGTTAGCTCCTTCGGTCCTCCGATCGTTGTCAGAAGTAAGTTGGCCGCAGTGTTATCACTCATGGT
TATGGCAGCACTGCATAATTCTCTTACTGTCATGCCATCCGTAAGATGCTTTTCTGTGACTGGTGAGTAC
TCAACCAAGTCATTCTGAGAATAGTGTATGCGGCGACCGAGTTGCTCTTGCCCGGCGTCAATACGGGATA
ATACCGCGCCACATAGCAGAACTTTAAAAGTGCTCATCATTGGAAAACGTTCTTCGGGGCGAAAACTCTC
AAGGATCTTACCGCTGTTGAGATCCAGTTCGATGTAACCCACTCGTGCACCCAACTGATCTTCAGCATCT
TTTACTTTCACCAGCGTTTCTGGGTGAGCAAAAACAGGAAGGCAAAATGCCGCAAAAAAGGGAATAAGGG
CGACACGGAAATGTTGAATACTCATACTCTTCCTTTTTCAATATTATTGAAGCATTTATCAGGGTTATTG
TCTCATGAGCGGATACATATTTGAATGTATTTAGAAAAATAAACAAATAGGGGTTCCGCGCACATTTCCC
CGAAAAGTGCCACCTGACGTC
