>Addgene plasmid #66230 | BDKBR2-Tango | depositor partial sequence | sequence record 113074 | BDKBR2
ATGTTCTCACCCTGGAAGATTTCTATGTTCCTTTCTGTGCGCGAGGACAGCGTGCCCACAACTGCGAGTT
TTAGCGCCGACATGCTTAACGTGACCCTGCAGGGCCCCACTCTCAACGGGACATTTGCTCAGTCTAAATG
TCCTCAAGTGGAATGGCTCGGCTGGTTGAACACTATCCAGCCCCCTTTCCTTTGGGTTCTTTTTGTTCTG
GCCACGCTGGAAAACATCTTTGTTCTCTCTGTGTTTTGCCTCCATAAGAGCTCCTGTACGGTGGCCGAAA
TTTACCTGGGTAATTTGGCCGCAGCGGATCTCATTTTGGCCTGTGGCCTGCCTTTCTGGGCTATTACTAT
CAGCAATAATTTTGATTGGTTGTTTGGCGAGACCTTGTGTCGCGTGGTGAATGCAATTATCAGTATGAAT
CTGTACAGCTCAATCTGCTTCCTTATGCTCGTCAGCATTGACAGGTACCTCGCCCTTGTAAAGACTATGA
GCATGGGCCGCATGAGGGGCGTACGCTGGGCTAAGCTCTATAGCCTGGTGATTTGGGGTTGCACCCTCCT
CCTCAGTTCACCTATGCTGGTCTTCCGAACGATGAAGGAGTACTCTGACGAGGGCCACAATGTTACCGCA
TGCGTTATCAGTTACCCATCTTTGATTTGGGAGGTCTTCACAAACATGCTGCTGAACGTGGTGGGTTTTT
TGCTCCCCCTTTCTGTGATTACCTTCTGTACAATGCAGATCATGCAAGTTTTGCGAAACAACGAAATGCA
AAAATTTAAGGAGATACAGACCGAGCGAAGGGCCACAGTGCTGGTCTTGGTCGTTTTGCTGTTGTTCATT
ATCTGTTGGCTGCCTTTCCAGATCAGCACTTTCCTGGACACGTTGCACAGACTCGGAATCCTGAGTAGTT
GTCAGGACGAAAGGATCATCGACGTTATCACTCAAATCGCGTCCTTCATGGCATACTCCAATAGCTGCTT
GAACCCATTGGTGTATGTTATTGTGGGAAAACGGTTTAGGAAGAAGAGCTGGGAAGTGTACCAAGGGGTG
TGCCAAAAGGGAGGCTGCCGATCAGAGCCAATCCAAATGGAAAATAGCATGGGTACCCTGAGAACCTCCA
TTAGCGTGGAGCGACAGATCCACAAGCTCCAGGACTGGGCTGGCTCTAGACAG
