>Addgene plasmid #66230 | BDKBR2-Tango | addgene partial sequence | sequence record 117382 | CMV-F 5'-CGCAAATGGGCGGTAGGCGTG-3'
TCTCTGGCTAACTAGAGAACCCACTGCTTACTGGCTTATCGAAATTAATACGACTCACTATAGGGAGACC
CAAGCTGGCTAGCGTTTAAACTTAAGCTTGGTACCGAGCTCGGATCCACTAGTCCAGTGTGGTGGAATTC
TGCAGATATCCAGCACAGTGGCGGCCGCGCCACCATGAAGACGATCATCGCCCTGAGCTACATCTTCTGC
CTGGTATTCGCCGACTACAAGGACGATGATGACGCCAGCATCGATATGTTCTCACCCTGGAAGATTTCTA
TGTTCCTTTCTGTGCGCGAGGACAGCGTGCCCACAACTGCGAGTTTTAGCGCCGACATGCTTAACGTGAC
CCTGCAGGGCCCCACTCTCAACGGGACATTTGCTCAGTCTAAATGTCCTCAAGTGGAATGGCTCGGCTGG
TTGAACACTATCCAGCCCCCTTTCCTTTGGGTTCTTTTTGTTCTGGCCACGCTGGAAAACATCTTTGTTC
TCTCTGTGTTTTGCCTCCATAAGAGCTCCTGTACGGTGGCCGAAATTTACCTGGGTAATTTGGCCGCAGC
GGATCTCATTTTGGCCTGTGGCCTGCCTTTCTGGGCTATTACTATCAGCAATAATTTTGATTGGTTGTTT
GGCGAGACCTTGTGTCGCGTGGTGAATGCAATTATCAGTATGAATCTGTACAGCTCAATCTGCTTCCTTA
TGCTCGTCAGCATTGACAGGTACCTCGCCCTTGTAAAGACTATGAGCATGGGCCGCATGAGGGGCGTACG
CTGGGCTAAGCTCTATAGCCTGGTGATTTGGGGTTGCACCCTCCTCCTCAGTTCACCTATGCTGGTCTTC
CGAACGATGAAGGAGTACTCTGACGAGGGCCACAATGTTACCGCATGCGTTATCAGTTACCCATCTTTGA
TTTGGGAGGTCTTCACAAACATGCTGCTGAACGTGGTGGGTTTTTTGCTCCCCCTTTCTGTGATTACCTT
CTGTACAATGC
