>Addgene plasmid #66230 | BDKBR2-Tango | addgene partial sequence | sequence record 118048 | Tet-R 5'-GGCGAGTTTACGGGTTGTTA-3'
CTCTAATGCGCTGTTAATCACTTTACTTTTATCTAATCTTAGCTGGAAGTACAGGCTTCTCACCGGTCGA
TGAAGTGTCCTTGGCCAGGGAGGAGCTGGCGGTGGTGCAGGACTCATCTTGGGGACCCAGGCTGGGTGGG
GTGCGTCCACCGGTATCGATCTGTCTAGAGCCAGCCCAGTCCTGGAGCTTGTGGATCTGTCGCTCCACGC
TAATGGAGGTTCTCAGGGTACCCATGCTATTTTCCATTTGGATTGGCTCTGATCGGCAGCCTCCCTTTTG
GCACACCCCTTGGTACACTTCCCAGCTCTTCTTCCTAAACCGTTTTCCCACAATAACATACACCAATGGG
TTCAAGCAGCTATTGGAGTATGCCATGAAGGACGCGATTTGAGTGATAACGTCGATGATCCTTTCGTCCT
GACAACTACTCAGGATTCCGAGTCTGTGCAACGTGTCCAGGAAAGTGCTGATCTGGAAAGGCAGCCAACA
GATAATGAACAACAGCAAAACGACCAAGACCAGCACTGTGGCCCTTCGCTCGGTCTGTATCTCCTTAAAT
TTTTGCATTTCGTTGTTTCGCAAAACTTGCATGATCTGCATTGTACAGAAGGTAATCACAGAAAGGGGGA
GCAAAAAACCCACCACGTTCAGCAGCATGTTTGTGAAGACCTCCCAAATCAAAGATGGGTAACTGATAAC
GCATGCGGTAACATTGTGGCCCTCGTCAGAGTACTCCTTCATCGTTCGGAAGACCAGCATAGGTGAACTG
AGGAGGAGGGTGCAACCCCAAATCACCAGGCTATAGAGCTTAGCCCAGCGTACGCCCCTCATGCGGCCCA
TGCTCATAGTCTTTACAAGGGCGAGGTACCTGTCAATGCTGACGAGCATAAGGAAGCAGATTGAGCTGTA
CAGATTCATACTGATAATTGCATTCACCACGCGACACAAGGTCTCGCCAAACAACCAATCAAAATTATTG
CTGATAGTAATAGCCCAGAAAGGCAGGCCACAGGCCAAAATGAGATCCGCTGCGGCCAAATTACCCAGGT
AAATTTCGGCCACCGTACAGGAGCTCTTATGGAGGCAAAAA
